>Addgene plasmid #105181 | pLN397 (FuGW-S(E2F1)p-Sponge7) | addgene full sequence | sequence record 201238 | Addgene NGS Result
ATATACGCGTTGACATTGATTATTGACTAGTTATTAATAGTAATCAATTACGGGGTCATTAGTTCATAGC
CCATATATGGAGTTCCGCGTTACATAACTTACGGTAAATGGCCCGCCTGGCTGACCGCCCAACGACCCCC
GCCCATTGACGTCAATAATGACGTATGTTCCCATAGTAACGCCAATAGGGACTTTCCATTGACGTCAATG
GGTGGAGTATTTACGGTAAACTGCCCACTTGGCAGTACATCAAGTGTATCATATGCCAAGTACGCCCCCT
ATTGACGTCAATGACGGTAAATGGCCCGCCTGGCATTATGCCCAGTACATGACCTTATGGGACTTTCCTA
CTTGGCAGTACATCTACGTATTAGTCATCGCTATTACCATGGTGATGCGGTTTTGGCAGTACATCAATGG
GCGTGGATAGCGGTTTGACTCACGGGGATTTCCAAGTCTCCACCCCATTGACGTCAATGGGAGTTTGTTT
TGGCACCAAAATCAACGGGACTTTCCAAAATGTCGTAACAACTCCGCCCCATTGACGCAAATGGGCGGTA
GGCGTGTACGGTGGGAGGTCTATATAAGCAGCGCGTTTTGCCTGTACTGGGTCTCTCTGGTTAGACCAGA
TCTGAGCCTGGGAGCTCTCTGGCTAACTAGGGAACCCACTGCTTAAGCCTCAATAAAGCTTGCCTTGAGT
GCTTCAAGTAGTGTGTGCCCGTCTGTTGTGTGACTCTGGTAACTAGAGATCCCTCAGACCCTTTTAGTCA
GTGTGGAAAATCTCTAGCAGTGGCGCCCGAACAGGGACTTGAAAGCGAAAGGGAAACCAGAGGAGCTCTC
TCGACGCAGGACTCGGCTTGCTGAAGCGCGCACGGCAAGAGGCGAGGGGCGGCGACTGGTGAGTACGCCA
AAAATTTTGACTAGCGGAGGCTAGAAGGAGAGAGATGGGTGCGAGAGCGTCAGTATTAAGCGGGGGAGAA
TTAGATCGCGATGGGAAAAAATTCGGTTAAGGCCAGGGGGAAAGAAAAAATATAAATTAAAACATATAGT
ATGGGCAAGCAGGGAGCTAGAACGATTCGCAGTTAATCCTGGCCTGTTAGAAACATCAGAAGGCTGTAGA
CAAATACTGGGACAGCTACAACCATCCCTTCAGACAGGATCAGAAGAACTTAGATCATTATATAATACAG
TAGCAACCCTCTATTGTGTGCATCAAAGGATAGAGATAAAAGACACCAAGGAAGCTTTAGACAAGATAGA
GGAAGAGCAAAACAAAAGTAAGACCACCGCACAGCAAGCGGCCGCTGATCTTCAGACCTGGAGGAGGAGA
TATGAGGGACAATTGGAGAAGTGAATTATATAAATATAAAGTAGTAAAAATTGAACCATTAGGAGTAGCA
CCCACCAAGGCAAAGAGAAGAGTGGTGCAGAGAGAAAAAAGAGCAGTGGGAATAGGAGCTTTGTTCCTTG
GGTTCTTGGGAGCAGCAGGAAGCACTATGGGCGCAGCGTCAATGACGCTGACGGTACAGGCCAGACAATT
ATTGTCTGGTATAGTGCAGCAGCAGAACAATTTGCTGAGGGCTATTGAGGCGCAACAGCATCTGTTGCAA
CTCACAGTCTGGGGCATCAAGCAGCTCCAGGCAAGAATCCTGGCTGTGGAAAGATACCTAAAGGATCAAC
AGCTCCTGGGGATTTGGGGTTGCTCTGGAAAACTCATTTGCACCACTGCTGTGCCTTGGAATGCTAGTTG
GAGTAATAAATCTCTGGAACAGATTTGGAATCACACGACCTGGATGGAGTGGGACAGAGAAATTAACAAT
TACACAAGCTTAATACACTCCTTAATTGAAGAATCGCAAAACCAGCAAGAAAAGAATGAACAAGAATTAT
TGGAATTAGATAAATGGGCAAGTTTGTGGAATTGGTTTAACATAACAAATTGGCTGTGGTATATAAAATT
ATTCATAATGATAGTAGGAGGCTTGGTAGGTTTAAGAATAGTTTTTGCTGTACTTTCTATAGTGAATAGA
GTTAGGCAGGGATATTCACCATTATCGTTTCAGACCCACCTCCCAACCCCGAGGGGACCCGACAGGCCCG
AAGGAATAGAAGAAGAAGGTGGAGAGAGAGACAGAGACAGATCCATTCGATTAGTGAACGGATCGGCACT
GCGTGCGCCAATTCTGCAGACAAATGGCAGTATTCATCCACAATTTTAAAAGAAAAGGGGGGATTGGGGG
GTACAGTGCAGGGGAAAGAATAGTAGACATAATAGCAACAGACATACAAACTAAAGAATTACAAAAACAA
ATTACAAAAATTCAAAATTTTCGGGTTTATTACAGGGACAGCAGAGATCCAGTTTGGTTAATGGTACCCT
GCACTGGACACCCTTGGAAGCAAATCCCCTGCAGGTACGCGCGAAAACTGAGCGCGCCAAAATCGCTGAG
CGCGAAACGGACGGGGCGGGAAGACTTACGCGCGAAAACTGGTCGCGCCAAAGAGGCTGAGCGCGAAACG
TCCGGGGCGGGAAGCGAATTCTGCCCTACTGACACTGCCTGCCGTACGCGCGAAAACTGAGCGCGCCAAA
ATCGCTGAGCGCGAAACGGACGGGGCGGGAAGACTTACGCGCGAAAACTGGTCGCGCCAAAGAGGCTGAG
CGCGAAACGTCCGGGGCGGGAAGCGAATATCCGCGGCGCGCCAGACGCTAGCGGGGGGCTATAAAAGGGG
GTGGGGGCGTTCGTCCTCACTCTAGATCTGCGATCTAAGTAAGCTTGGCATTCCGGTACTGTTGGTAAAC
CAGCTCGCCACCATGGTGAGCAAGGGCGAGGAGCTGTTCACCGGGGTGGTGCCCATCCTGGTCGAGCTGG
ACGGCGACGTAAACGGCCACAAGTTCAGCGTGTCCGGCGAGGGCGAGGGCGATGCCACCTACGGCAAGCT
GACCCTGAAGTTCATCTGCACCACCGGCAAGCTGCCCGTGCCCTGGCCCACCCTCGTGACCACCCTGACC
TGGGGCGTGCAGTGCTTCGCCCGCTACCCCGACCACATGAAGCAGCACGACTTCTTCAAGTCCGCCATGC
CCGAAGGCTACGTCCAGGAGCGCACCATCTTCTTCAAGGACGACGGCAACTACAAGACCCGCGCCGAGCT
TCCTGCCTGACACAGCTCACTTCAAGAAGTGCACATGTCAGAACGTGGAATTAAGTGCATGGACGAGCTG
TACAAGTAAAGGATCCGCTTGAAGGAATAATTAAAGCTAGCCGCTTGAAGGAATAATTAAAGATAGCCGC
TTGAAGGAATAATTAAAGCTAGCCGCTTGAAGGAATAATTAAAGCTAGCCGCTTGAAGGAATAATTAAAG
CTTGTAAGCGGGACTCTGGGGTTGAATTCGGATCCGCTTGAAGGAATAATTAAAGCTAGCCGCTTGAAGG
AATAATTAAAGATAGCCGCTTGAAGGAATAATTAAAGCTAGCCGCTTGAAGGAATAATTAAAGCTAGCCG
CTTGAAGGAATAATTAAAGCTTGTAAGCGGGACTCTGGGGTTAAAGCAAATTAAAAACAGGATGAAAAAG
ACTGATTGGCTCTTCCTCAATGCTTGTGTGGGTGAAGTTCGAGGGCGACACCCTGGTGAACCGCATCGAG
CTGAAGGGCATCGACTTCAAGGAGGACGGCAACATCCTGGGGCACAAGCTGGAGTACAACGCCATCAGCG
ACAACGTCTATATCACCGCCGACAAGCAGAAGAACGGCATCAAGGCCAACTTCAAGATCCGCCACAACAT
CGAGGACGGCAGCGTGCAGCTCGCCGACCACTACCAGCAGAACACCCCCATCGGCGACGGCCCCGTGCTG
CTGCCCGACAACCACTACCTGAGCACCCAGTCCAAGCTGAGCAAAGACCCCAACGAGAAGCGCGATCACA
TGGTCCTGCTGGAGTTCGTGACCGCCGCCGGGATCACTCTCGGCATGGACGAGCTGTACAAGTAAGGATC
CGCTTGAAGGAATAATTAAAGCTAGCCGCTTGAAGGAATAATTAAAGATAGCCGCTTGAAGGAATAATTA
AAGCTAGCCGCTTGAAGGAATAATTAAAGCTAGCCGCTTGAAGGAATAATTAAAGCTTGTAAGCGGGACT
CTAGGGTTCGAAATGACCGACCAAGCCGATATCAAGCTTATCGATAATCAACCTCTGGATTACAAAATTT
GTGAAAGATTGACTGGTATTCTTAACTATGTTGCTCCTTTTACGCTATGTGGATACGCTGCTTTAATGCC
TTTGTATCATGCTATTGCTTCCCGTATGGCTTTCATTTTCTCCTCCTTGTATAAATCCTGGTTGCTGTCT
CTTTATGAGGAGTTGTGGCCCGTTGTCAGGCAACGTGGCGTGGTGTGCACTGTGTTTGCTGACGCAACCC
CCACTGGTTGGGGCATTGCCACCACCTGTCAGCTCCTTTCCGGGACTTTCGCTTTCCCCCTCCCTATTGC
CACGGCGGAACTCATCGCCGCCTGCCTTGCCCGCTGCTGGACAGGGGCTCGGCTGTTGGGCACTGACAAT
TCCGTGGTGTTGTCGGGGAAATCATCGTCCTTTCCTTGGCTGCTCGCCTGTGTTGCCACCTGGATTCTGC
GCGGGACGTCCTTCTGCTACGTCCCTTCGGCCCTCAATCCAGCGGACCTTCCTTCCCGCGGCCTGCTGCC
GGCTCTGCGGCCTCTTCCGCGTCTTCGCCTTCGCCCTCAGACGAGTCGGATCTCCCTTTGGGCCGCCTCC
CCGCATCGATACCGTCGACCTCGAGACCTAGAAAAACATGGAGCAATCACAAGTAGCAATACAGCAGCTA
CCAATGCTGATTGTGCCTGGCTAGAAGCACAAGAGGAGGAGGAGGTGGGTTTTCCAGTCACACCTCAGGT
ACCTTTAAGACCAATGACTTACAAGGCAGCTGTAGATCTTAGCCACTTTTTAAAAGAAAAGGGGGGACTG
GAAGGGCTAATTCACTCCCAACGAAGACAAGATATCCTTGATCTGTGGATCTACCACACACAAGGCTACT
TCCCTGATTGGCAGAACTACACACCAGGGCCAGGGATCAGATATCCACTGACCTTTGGATGGTGCTACAA
GCTAGTACCAGTTGAGCAAGAGAAGGTAGAAGAAGCCAATGAAGGAGAGAACACCCGCTTGTTACACCCT
GTGAGCCTGCATGGGATGGATGACCCGGAGAGAGAAGTATTAGAGTGGAGGTTTGACAGCCGCCTAGCAT
TTCATCACATGGCCCGAGAGCTGCATCCGGACTGTACTGGGTCTCTCTGGTTAGACCAGATCTGAGCCTG
GGAGCTCTCTGGCTAACTAGGGAACCCACTGCTTAAGCCTCAATAAAGCTTGCCTTGAGTGCTTCAAGTA
GTGTGTGCCCGTCTGTTGTGTGACTCTGGTAACTAGAGATCCCTCAGACCCTTTTAGTCAGTGTGGAAAA
TCTCTAGCAGGGCCCGTTTAAACCCGCTGATCAGCCTCGACTGTGCCTTCTAGTTGCCAGCCATCTGTTG
TTTGCCCCTCCCCCGTGCCTTCCTTGACCCTGGAAGGTGCCACTCCCACTGTCCTTTCCTAATAAAATGA
GGAAATTGCATCGCATTGTCTGAGTAGGTGTCATTCTATTCTGGGGGGTGGGGTGGGGCAGGACAGCAAG
GGGGAGGATTGGGAAGACAATAGCAGGCATGCTGGGGATGCGGTGGGCTCTATGGCTTCTGAGGCGGAAA
GAACCAGCTGGGGCTCTAGGGGGTATCCCC
[124 nt withheld, positions 5771-5894]
C
[91 nt withheld, positions 5896-5986]
A
[49 nt withheld, positions 5988-6036]
CCTTTGACGTTGGAGTCCACGTTCTTT
[37 nt withheld, positions 6064-6100]
ACCCTATCTCGGTCTATTCTTTTGATTTATAAGGGATTTTGCCGATTTCGGCCTATTGGTTAAAAAATGA
GCTGATTTAACAAAAATTTAACGCGAATTAATTCTGTGGAATGTGTGTCAGTTAGGGTGTGGAAAGTCCC
CAGGCTCCCCAGCAGGCAGAAGTATGCAAAGCATGCATCTCAATTAGTCAGCAACCAGGTGTGGAAAGTC
CCCAGGCTCCCCAGCAGGCAGAAGTATGCAAAGCATGCATCTCAATTAGTCAGCAACCATAGTCCCGCCC
CTAACTCCGCCCATCCCGCCCCTAACTCCGCCCAGTTCCGCCCATTCTCCGCCCCATGGCTGACTAATTT
TTTTTATTTATGCAGAGGCCGAGGCCGCCTCTGCCTCTGAGCTATTCCAGAAGTAGTGAGGAGGCTTTTT
TGGAGGCCTAGGCTTTTGCAAAAAGCTCCCGGGAGCTTGTATATCCATTTTCGGATCTGATCAGCACGTG
TTGACAATTAATCATCGGCATAGTATATCGGCATAGTATAATACGACAAGGTGAGGAACTAAACCATGGC
CAAGTTGACCAGTGCCGTTCCGGTGCTCACCGCGCGCGACGTCGCCGGAGCGGTCGAGTTCTGGACCGAC
CGGCTCGGGTTCTCCCGGGACTTCGTGGAGGACGACTTCGCCGGTGTGGTCCGGGACGACGTGACCCTGT
TCATCAGCGCGGTCCAGGACCAGGTGGTGCCGGACAACACCCTGGCCTGGGTGTGGGTGCGCGGCCTGGA
CGAGCTGTACGCCGAGTGGTCGGAGGTCGTGTCCACGAACTTCCGGGACGCCTCCGGGCCGGCCATGACC
GAGATCGGCGAGCAGCCGTGGGGGCGGGAGTTCGCCCTGCGCGACCCGGCCGGCAACTGCGTGCACTTCG
TGGCCGAGGAGCAGGACTGACACGTGCTACGAGATTTCGATTCCACCGCCGCCTTCTATGAAAGGTTGGG
CTTCGGAATCGTTTTCCGGGACGCCGGCTGGATGATCCTCCAGCGCGGGGATCTCATGCTGGAGTTCTTC
GCCCACCCCAACTTGTTTATTGCAGCTTATAATGGTTACAAATAAAGCAATAGCATCACAAATTTCACAA
ATAAAGCATTTTTTTCACTGCATTCTAGTTGTGGTTTGTCCAAACTCATCAATGTATCTTATCATGTCTG
TATACCGTCGACCTCTAGCTAGAGCTTGGCGTAATCATGGTCATAGCTGTTTCCTGTGTGAAATTGTTAT
CCGCTCACAATTCCACACAACATACGAGCCGGAAGCATAAAGTGTAAAGCCTGGGGTGCCTAATGAGTGA
GCTAACTCACATTAATTGCGTTGCGCTCACTGCCCGCTTTCCAGTCGGGAAACCTGTCGTGCCAGCTGCA
TTAATGAATCGGCCAACGCGCGGGGAGAGGCGGTTTGCGTATTGGGCGCTCTTCCGCTTCCTCGCTCACT
GACTCGCTGCGCTCGGTCGTTCGGCTGCGGCGAGCGGTATCAGCTCACTCAAAGGCGGTAATACGGTTAT
CCACAGAATCAGGGGATAACGCAGGAAAGAACATGTGAGCAAAAGGCCAGCAAAAGGCCAGGAACCGTAA
AAAGGCCGCGTTGCTGGCGTTTTTCCATAGGCTCCGCCCCCCTGACGAGCATCACAAAAATCGACGCTCA
AGTCAGAGGTGGCGAAACCCGACAGGACTATAAAGATACCAGGCGTTTCCCCCTGGAAGCTCCCTCGTGC
GCTCTCCTGTTCCGACCCTGCCGCTTACCGGATACCTGTCCGCCTTTCTCCCTTCGGGAAGCGTGGCGCT
TTCTCATAGCTCACGCTGTAGGTATCTCAGTTCGGTGTAGGTCGTTCGCTCCAAGCTGGGCTGTGTGCAC
GAACCCCCCGTTCAGCCCGACCGCTGCGCCTTATCCGGTAACTATCGTCTTGAGTCCAACCCGGTAAGAC
ACGACTTATCGCCACTGGCAGCAGCCACTGGTAACAGGATTAGCAGAGCGAGGTATGTAGGCGGTGCTAC
AGAGTTCTTGAAGTGGTGGCCTAACTACGGCTACACTAGAAGAACAGTATTTGGTATCTGCGCTCTGCTG
AAGCCAGTTACCTTCGGAAAAAGAGTTGGTAGCTCTTGATCCGGCAAACAAACCACCGCTGGTAGCGGTG
GTTTTTTTGTTTGCAAGCAGCAGATTACGCGCAGAAAAAAAGGATCTCAAGAAGATCCTTTGATCTTTTC
TACGGGGTCTGACGCTCAGTGGAACGAAAACTCACGTTAAGGGATTTTGGTCATGAGATTATCAAAAAGG
ATCTTCACCTAGATCCTTTTAAATTAAAAATGAAGTTTTAAATCAATCTAAAGTATATATGAGTAAACTT
GGTCTGACAGTTACCAATGCTTAATCAGTGAGGCACCTATCTCAGCGATCTGTCTATTTCGTTCATCCAT
AGTTGCCTGACTCCCCGTCGTGTAGATAACTACGATACGGGAGGGCTTACCATCTGGCCCCAGTGCTGCA
ATGATACCGCGAGACCCACGCTCACCGGCTCCAGATTTATCAGCAATAAACCAGCCAGCCGGAAGGGCCG
AGCGCAGAAGTGGTCCTGCAACTTTATCCGCCTCCATCCAGTCTATTAATTGTTGCCGGGAAGCTAGAGT
AAGTAGTTCGCCAGTTAATAGTTTGCGCAACGTTGTTGCCATTGCTACAGGCATCGTGGTGTCACGCTCG
TCGTTTGGTATGGCTTCATTCAGCTCCGGTTCCCAACGATCAAGGCGAGTTACATGATCCCCCATGTTGT
GCAAAAAAGCGGTTAGCTCCTTCGGTCCTCCGATCGTTGTCAGAAGTAAGTTGGCCGCAGTGTTATCACT
CATGGTTATGGCAGCACTGCATAATTCTCTTACTGTCATGCCATCCGTAAGATGCTTTTCTGTGACTGGT
GAGTACTCAACCAAGTCATTCTGAGAATAGTGTATGCGGCGACCGAGTTGCTCTTGCCCGGCGTCAATAC
GGGATAATACCGCGCCACATAGCAGAACTTTAAAAGTGCTCATCATTGGAAAACGTTCTTCGGGGCGAAA
ACTCTCAAGGATCTTACCGCTGTTGAGATCCAGTTCGATGTAACCCACTCGTGCACCCAACTGATCTTCA
GCATCTTTTACTTTCACCAGCGTTTCTGGGTGAGCAAAAACAGGAAGGCAAAATGCCGCAAAAAAGGGAA
TAAGGGCGACACGGAAATGTTGAATACTCATACTCTTCCTTTTTCAATATTATTGAAGCATTTATCAGGG
TTATTGTCTCATGAGCGGATACATATTTGAATGTATTTAGAAAAATAAACAAATAGGGGTTCCGCGCACA
TTTCCCCGAAAAGTGCCACCTGACGTCGACGGATCGGGAGATCTCCCGATCCCCTATGGTGCACTCTCAG
TACAATCTGCTCTGATGCCGCATAGTTAAGCCAGTATCTGCTCCCTGCTTGTGTGTTGGAGGTCGCTGAG
TAGTGCGCGAGCAAAATTTAAGCTACAACAAGGCAAGGCTTGACCGACAATTGCATGAAGAATCTGCTTA
GGGTTAGGCGTTTTGCGCTGCTTCGCGATGTACGGGCCAG
Features (pLannotate 1.2.2; 30 found; start..end, strand, type, name):
     12..391     +  enhancer       CMV enhancer: human cytomegalovirus immediate early enhancer
    392..591     +  promoter       CMV promoter: human cytomegalovirus (CMV) immediate early promoter
    609..789     +  LTR            5' LTR (truncated): truncated 5' long terminal repeat (LTR) from HIV-1
    836..961     +  misc_feature   HIV-1 Ψ: packaging signal of human immunodeficiency virus type 1
    945..1308    +  CDS            HIV-1 gag (fragment): gag protein from human immunodeficiency virus 1; gag
   1454..1687    +  misc_feature   RRE: The Rev response element (RRE) of HIV-1 allows for Rev-dependent mRNA export from the nucleus to the cytoplasm.
   2064..2164    +  CDS            Rev (fragment): human immunodeficiency virus 1 (HIV-1) Rev protein; rev; enhances nuclear export of unspliced and incompletely spliced viral mRNAs
   2214..2331    +  misc_feature   cPPT/CTS: central polypurine tract and central termination sequence of HIV-1
   2810..3700    +  CDS            cEGFP: cEGFP is a basic (constitutively fluorescent) green fluorescent protein published in 2008, derived from Aequorea victoria.
   3710..3991    +  CDS            cEGFP (fragment): cEGFP is a basic (constitutively fluorescent) green fluorescent protein published in 2008, derived from Aequorea victoria.
   4157..4176    +  misc_feature   MCS (fragment): pBluescript multiple cloning site
   4176..4764    +  misc_feature   WPRE: woodchuck hepatitis virus posttranscriptional regulatory element
   4701..5282    +  CDS            nef (fragment): NEF_HV1H2 - Experimental evidence at protein level: Swiss-Prot protein existence level 1. Extracellular Nef protein targets CD4(+) T-lymphocytes for apoptosis by interacting with CXCR4 surface receptors. From Human immunodeficiency virus type 1 group M subtype B (isolate HXB2) (HIV-1).
   5289..5469    +  LTR            5' LTR (truncated): truncated 5' long terminal repeat (LTR) from HIV-1
   5501..5725    +  polyA_signal   bGH poly(A) signal: bovine growth hormone polyadenylation signal
   5729..5750    +  promoter       SV40 promoter (fragment): SV40 enhancer and early promoter
   5771..6199    +  rep_origin     f1 ori (sequence partly withheld): f1 bacteriophage origin of replication; arrow indicates direction of (+) strand synthesis
   6213..6542    +  promoter       SV40 promoter: SV40 enhancer and early promoter
   6590..6637    +  promoter       EM7 promoter: synthetic bacterial promoter&nbsp
   6656..7030    +  CDS            BleoR: antibiotic-binding protein; Sh ble from Streptoalloteichus hindustanus; confers resistance to bleomycin, phleomycin, and Zeocin™
   7040..7165    +  CDS            ble (fragment): BLE_KLEPN - Experimental evidence at protein level: Swiss-Prot protein existence level 1. Binding protein with a strong affinity to the bleomycin family of antibiotics. Binds to CL990; an antimitotic-antibiotic compound. From Klebsiella pneumoniae.
   7160..7281    +  polyA_signal   SV40 poly(A) signal: SV40 polyadenylation signal
   7354..7370    -  protein_bind   lac operator: The lac repressor binds to the lac operator to inhibit transcription in E. coli. This inhibition can be relieved by adding lactose or isopropyl-β-D-thiogalactopyranoside (IPTG). lac repressor encoded by lacI
   7378..7408    -  promoter       lac promoter: promoter for the E. coli lac operon
   7423..7444    -  protein_bind   CAP binding site: CAP binding activates transcription in the presence of cAMP. E. coli catabolite activator protein
   7457..7549    -  CDS            lacI (fragment): lac repressor; lacI; The lac repressor binds to the lac operator to inhibit transcription in E. coli. This inhibition can be relieved by adding lactose or isopropyl-β-D-thiogalactopyranoside (IPTG).
   7732..8320    -  rep_origin     ori: high-copy-number ColE1/pMB1/pBR322/pUC origin of replication
   8491..9351    -  CDS            AmpR: β-lactamase; bla; confers resistance to ampicillin, carbenicillin, and related antibiotics
   9352..9456    -  promoter       AmpR promoter: bla
   9515..9567    -  misc_feature   bom (fragment): basis of mobility region from pBR322
