[The description below was written by a language model from this plasmid's Addgene catalogue record and pLannotate feature annotations shown in this document.]
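Description:
pLN397 (FuGW-S(E2F1)p-Sponge7) is a third-generation-style HIV-1 lentiviral transfer plasmid built on the FUGW backbone, intended for mammalian expression and synthetic biology work. It is propagated in E. coli through a high-copy ColE1/pUC-type origin with ampicillin selection (AmpR), and it also carries an f1 origin. An SV40/EM7-driven BleoR cassette with an SV40 poly(A) signal lies outside the viral region and could in principle confer Zeocin resistance. Viral genomic RNA is produced from a CMV enhancer/promoter fused to a truncated 5' LTR. This is followed by the Ψ packaging signal with a gag fragment, the RRE for Rev-dependent nuclear export, and the cPPT/CTS. Downstream of the payload are a WPRE to enhance transcript expression, a truncated 3' LTR and a bGH poly(A) signal.

According to the catalogue entry, the insert is a synthetic E2F1-responsive promoter, S(E2F1)p, driving "Sponge 7", described as the optimized sponge. This forms "Module 2" of a multi-module RNA-based gene circuit developed for cancer immunotherapy. A sponge transcript generally carries repeated microRNA binding sites that sequester a cognate microRNA, but the record does not say which microRNA is targeted. The automated annotation does not label the synthetic promoter or the sponge itself. The promoter presumably lies in the unannotated stretch between the cPPT/CTS and the first annotated coding feature. In the payload region the annotation detects only an EGFP-like coding sequence followed by a second partial EGFP-like match, which suggests a fluorescent protein-derived sequence is part of the sponge transcript. The exact architecture cannot be determined from these fields. The plasmid is used to deliver the promoter-gated sponge module to mammalian cells by lentiviral transduction or transfection.
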