Addgene plasmid #105181: pLN397 (FuGW-S(E2F1)p-Sponge7)
Purpose: Module 2 - synthetic promoter E2F1 drives sponge 7 ,"optimized sponge" expression. (see PMID: 29056342 for detailed information)
Depositing lab: Timothy Lu. Depositing organization: Massachusetts Institute of Technology. Publication: Synthetic RNA-Based Immunomodulatory Gene Circuits for Cancer Immunotherapy. Nissim L, Wu MR, Pery E, Binder-Nissim A, Suzuki HI, Stupp D, Wehrspaun C, Tabach Y, Sharp PA, Lu TK. Cell. 2017 Nov 16;171(5):1138-1150.e15. doi: 10.1016/j.cell.2017.09.049. Epub 2017 Oct 19. PubMed 29056342.
Backbone
  Vector backbone: FUGW
  Backbone size w/o insert (bp): 9000
  Vector type: Mammalian Expression, Lentiviral, Synthetic Biology
Growth in bacteria
  Bacterial resistance: Ampicillin, 100 μg/mL
  Growth temperature: 37°C
  Growth strain: NEB Stable
  Copy number: Unknown
Gene/Insert
  Gene/Insert name: S(E2F1)p-Sponge7
  Species: Synthetic
Terms and licenses: Academic/Nonprofit Terms; Industry Terms: Not Available to Industry
How to cite: pLN397 (FuGW-S(E2F1)p-Sponge7) was a gift from Timothy Lu (Addgene plasmid # 105181 ; http://n2t.net/addgene:105181 ; RRID:Addgene_105181)
